Addgene plasmid #48854: pGGE003
Purpose: Provides the At1g04880 terminator as GreenGate module.
Depositing lab: Jan Lohmann. Depositing organization: Universitaet Heidelberg. Publication: GreenGate - A Novel, Versatile, and Efficient Cloning System for Plant Transgenesis. Lampropoulos A, Sutikovic Z, Wenzl C, Maegele I, Lohmann JU, Forner J. PLoS One. 2013 Dec 20;8(12):e83043. doi: 10.1371/journal.pone.0083043. PubMed 24376629.
Backbone
  Vector backbone: pUC19
  Backbone size w/o insert (bp): 2686
  Vector type: Golden Gate compatible cloning vector
Growth in bacteria
  Bacterial resistance: Ampicillin, 100 μg/mL
  Growth temperature: 37°C
  Growth strain: DH5alpha
  Copy number: High Copy
Gene/Insert
  Gene/Insert name: At1g04880 terminator
  Species: A. thaliana (mustard weed)
  Insert size (bp): 507
  Cloning method: Unknown
Terms and licenses: Academic/Nonprofit Terms; Industry Terms: Not Available to Industry
Depositor comments: This plasmid is designed for Golden Gate cloning using the BsaI enzyme. Plasmid Features (listed as bp in full plasmid sequence): BsaI site #1 = 2241-2251bp At1g04480 terminator = 2252-2758bp BsaI site #2 = 2759-2769bp
How to cite: pGGE003 was a gift from Jan Lohmann (Addgene plasmid # 48854 ; http://n2t.net/addgene:48854 ; RRID:Addgene_48854)
