[The description below was written by a language model from this plasmid's Addgene catalogue record and pLannotate feature annotations shown in this document.]
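Description:
pGGE003 is a GreenGate entry module that supplies the transcription terminator of the Arabidopsis thaliana gene At1g04880 for modular assembly of plant transformation constructs. It is built on a pUC19 backbone and classed as a Golden Gate compatible cloning vector. The sequence record is 3,193 nt. It is propagated in E. coli at high copy from the ColE1/pUC-type origin and selected with ampicillin through the bla (β-lactamase) gene driven by its own promoter.

The payload is the 507 bp terminator fragment, which the depositor places at positions 2252–2758, immediately flanked on each side by a BsaI recognition site. BsaI is a type IIS enzyme that cuts outside its recognition sequence, so digestion releases the terminator with defined overhangs. These allow it to be ligated in a fixed order and orientation alongside other GreenGate modules in a single reaction. The record does not give the overhang sequences or name the destination vector. The depositor's feature note writes the locus as At1g04480, whereas the insert name and purpose fields give At1g04880, so one of the two is presumably a typographical slip.

The automated annotation does not label the terminator itself, but it does show its surroundings. Upstream lie remnants of the lac regulatory region (a lacI fragment, CAP binding site, lac promoter and operator) and an SP6 promoter. Downstream are an inward-facing T7 promoter and a lacZα fragment. Small bom and rop fragments are also detected. These are backbone remnants with no stated role in the module's use, although the SP6 and T7 sites could plausibly serve as convenient priming sites for checking the insert. The plasmid serves as a parts donor rather than an expression vector in its own right.
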