Features (pLannotate 1.2.2; 12 found; start..end, strand, type, name):
     96..200     +  promoter       AmpR promoter: bla
    201..1061    +  CDS            AmpR: β-lactamase; bla; confers resistance to ampicillin, carbenicillin, and related antibiotics
   1232..1820    +  rep_origin     ori: high-copy-number ColE1/pMB1/pBR322/pUC origin of replication
   2003..2095    +  CDS            lacI (fragment): lac repressor; lacI; The lac repressor binds to the lac operator to inhibit transcription in E. coli. This inhibition can be relieved by adding lactose or isopropyl-β-D-thiogalactopyranoside (IPTG).
   2108..2129    +  protein_bind   CAP binding site: CAP binding activates transcription in the presence of cAMP. E. coli catabolite activator protein
   2144..2174    +  promoter       lac promoter: promoter for the E. coli lac operon
   2182..2198    +  protein_bind   lac operator: The lac repressor binds to the lac operator to inhibit transcription in E. coli. This inhibition can be relieved by adding lactose or isopropyl-β-D-thiogalactopyranoside (IPTG). lac repressor encoded by lacI
   2212..2230    +  promoter       SP6 promoter: promoter for bacteriophage SP6 RNA polymerase
   2780..2798    -  promoter       T7 promoter: promoter for bacteriophage T7 RNA polymerase
   2800..2952    +  CDS            lacZα (fragment): LacZα fragment of β-galactosidase; lacZ fragment
   2958..3057    -  misc_feature   bom (fragment): basis of mobility region from pBR322
   3159..1       -  CDS            rop (fragment) (across the origin): Rop protein, which maintains plasmids at low copy number; rop
>Addgene plasmid #48854 | pGGE003 | depositor full sequence | sequence record 71276 | Full Sequence
GACGAAAGGGCCTCGTGATACGCCTATTTTTATAGGTTAATGTCATGATAATAATGGTTTCTTAGACGTC
AGGTGGCACTTTTCGGGGAAATGTGCGCGGAACCCCTATTTGTTTATTTTTCTAAATACATTCAAATATG
TATCCGCTCATGAGACAATAACCCTGATAAATGCTTCAATAATATTGAAAAAGGAAGAGTATGAGTATTC
AACATTTCCGTGTCGCCCTTATTCCCTTTTTTGCGGCATTTTGCCTTCCTGTTTTTGCTCACCCAGAAAC
GCTGGTGAAAGTAAAAGATGCTGAAGATCAGTTGGGTGCACGAGTGGGTTACATCGAACTGGATCTCAAC
AGCGGTAAGATCCTTGAGAGTTTTCGCCCCGAAGAACGTTTTCCAATGATGAGCACTTTTAAAGTTCTGC
TATGTGGCGCGGTATTATCCCGTATTGACGCCGGGCAAGAGCAACTCGGTCGCCGCATACACTATTCTCA
GAATGACTTGGTTGAGTACTCACCAGTCACAGAAAAGCATCTTACGGATGGCATGACAGTAAGAGAATTA
TGCAGTGCTGCCATAACCATGAGTGATAACACTGCGGCCAACTTACTTCTGACAACGATCGGAGGACCGA
AGGAGCTAACCGCTTTTTTGCACAACATGGGGGATCATGTAACTCGCCTTGATCGTTGGGAACCGGAGCT
GAATGAAGCCATACCAAACGACGAGCGTGACACCACGATGCCTGTAGCAATGGCAACAACGTTGCGCAAA
CTATTAACTGGCGAACTACTTACTCTAGCTTCCCGGCAACAATTAATAGACTGGATGGAGGCGGATAAAG
TTGCAGGACCACTTCTGCGCTCGGCCCTTCCGGCTGGCTGGTTTATTGCTGATAAATCTGGAGCCGGTGA
GCGTGGCTCTCGAGGTATCATTGCAGCACTGGGGCCAGATGGTAAGCCCTCCCGTATCGTAGTTATCTAC
ACGACGGGGAGTCAGGCAACTATGGATGAACGAAATAGACAGATCGCTGAGATAGGTGCCTCACTGATTA
AGCATTGGTAACTGTCAGACCAAGTTTACTCATATATACTTTAGATTGATTTAAAACTTCATTTTTAATT
TAAAAGGATCTAGGTGAAGATCCTTTTTGATAATCTCATGACCAAAATCCCTTAACGTGAGTTTTCGTTC
CACTGAGCGTCAGACCCCGTAGAAAAGATCAAAGGATCTTCTTGAGATCCTTTTTTTCTGCGCGTAATCT
GCTGCTTGCAAACAAAAAAACCACCGCTACCAGCGGTGGTTTGTTTGCCGGATCAAGAGCTACCAACTCT
TTTTCCGAAGGTAACTGGCTTCAGCAGAGCGCAGATACCAAATACTGTTCTTCTAGTGTAGCCGTAGTTA
GGCCACCACTTCAAGAACTCTGTAGCACCGCCTACATACCTCGCTCTGCTAATCCTGTTACCAGTGGCTG
CTGCCAGTGGCGATAAGTCGTGTCTTACCGGGTTGGACTCAAGACGATAGTTACCGGATAAGGCGCAGCG
GTCGGGCTGAACGGGGGGTTCGTGCACACAGCCCAGCTTGGAGCGAACGACCTACACCGAACTGAGATAC
CTACAGCGTGAGCTATGAGAAAGCGCCACGCTTCCCGAAGGGAGAAAGGCGGACAGGTATCCGGTAAGCG
GCAGGGTCGGAACAGGAGAGCGCACGAGGGAGCTTCCAGGGGGAAACGCCTGGTATCTTTATAGTCCTGT
CGGGTTTCGCCACCTCTGACTTGAGCGTCGATTTTTGTGATGCTCGTCAGGGGGGCGGAGCCTATGGAAA
AACGCCAGCAACGCGGCCTTTTTACGGTTCCTGGCCTTTTGCTGGCCTTTTGCTCACATGTTCTTTCCTG
CGTTATCCCCTGATTCTGTGGATAACCGTATTACCGCCTTTGAGTGAGCTGATACCGCTCGCCGCAGCCG
AACGACCGAGCGCAGCGAGTCAGTGAGCGAGGAAGCGGAAGAGCGCCCAATACGCAAACCGCCTCTCCCC
GCGCGTTGGCCGATTCATTAATGCAGCTGGCACGACAGGTTTCCCGACTGGAAAGCGGGCAGTGAGCGCA
ACGCAATTAATGTGAGTTAGCTCACTCATTAGGCACCCCAGGCTTTACACTTTATGCTTCCGGCTCGTAT
GTTGTGTGGAATTGTGAGCGGATAACAATTTCACACGAGCTATTTAGGTGACACTATAGAAGTGAAGCTT
GGTCTCACTGCAGATTCTTCTCTTGTTTCTTACTCCCCGTTGCCAGTTTCGTGTTCCATAGGTAAATGTT
AGAGAGAGGAAAGGGCTTCAGATACCTTGCTTCTGGCCCAAGATTATGTCTTTTTGGTTTTTTTTTTGGT
TTTTTTGGATTTTTCTTCGGAAACAAGGCAAGTTTATGGTTATAACATTTTGGCATAAGAGAATTTTTTA
CTTTCGTTATTAATGGGATATCCTGTAAATTGGTGATTAAAATCTGAAAGGGCCTTATAAACTTGGGCTT
GGAAAGCAAATGGGCCGAAGAAGTAATCCCTGTAATATGATTTTGAAAGCGGAGGAGGGAGACTTAAAGA
CTTTGATTGATTGATTTATAAAAGGAACCCTAAGTTTCCGAACTTTGTCCGTCGCCGTCTGAAAACTCTG
TAGCTCTCTCACTTCAGCTTTCCAATTAAAGGGAACAAAGCTTTGATTTTTGCCGCAGTCAGAAGCATTA
CTTTGCAAGAACAAGTGTGTAAACAAAGACTATGAGACCGAATTCTCGCCCTATAGTGAGTCGTATTACC
TGGCCGTCGTTTTACAACGTCGTGACTGGGAAAACCCTGGCGTTACCCAACTTAATCGCCTTGCAGCACA
TCCCCCTTTCGCCAGCTGGCGTAATAGCGAAGAGGCCCGCACCGATCGCCCTTCCCAACAGTTGCGCAGC
CTGAATGGCGAATGGCGCCTGATGCGGTATTTTCTCCTTACGCATCTGTGCGGTATTTCACACCGCATAT
GGTGCACTCTCAGTACAATCTGCTCTGATGCCGCATAGTTAAGCCAGCCCCGACACCCGCCAACACCCGC
TGACGCGCCCTGACGGGCTTGTCTGCTCCCGGCATCCGCTTACAGACAAGCTGTGACCGTCTCCGGGAGC
TGCATGTGTCAGAGGTTTTCACCGTCATCACCGAAACGCGCGA
