>Addgene plasmid #48854 | pGGE003 | depositor partial sequence | sequence record 71277 | At1g04880 terminator
AGATTCTTCTCTTGTTTCTTACTCCCCGTTGCCAGTTTCGTGTTCCATAGGTAAATGTTAGAGAGAGGAA
AGGGCTTCAGATACCTTGCTTCTGGCCCAAGATTATGTCTTTTTGGTTTTTTTTTTGGTTTTTTTGGATT
TTTCTTCGGAAACAAGGCAAGTTTATGGTTATAACATTTTGGCATAAGAGAATTTTTTACTTTCGTTATT
AATGGGATATCCTGTAAATTGGTGATTAAAATCTGAAAGGGCCTTATAAACTTGGGCTTGGAAAGCAAAT
GGGCCGAAGAAGTAATCCCTGTAATATGATTTTGAAAGCGGAGGAGGGAGACTTAAAGACTTTGATTGAT
TGATTTATAAAAGGAACCCTAAGTTTCCGAACTTTGTCCGTCGCCGTCTGAAAACTCTGTAGCTCTCTCA
CTTCAGCTTTCCAATTAAAGGGAACAAAGCTTTGATTTTTGCCGCAGTCAGAAGCATTACTTTGCAAGAA
CAAGTGTGTAAACAAAG
