>Addgene plasmid #48854 | pGGE003 | addgene partial sequence | sequence record 72462 | Lac-promoter 5'-CACTTTATGCTTCCGGCTCG-3'
CACGAGCTATTTAGGTGACACTATAGAAGTGAAGCTTGGTCTCACTGCAGATTCTTCTCTTGTTTCTTAC
TCCCCGTTGCCAGTTTCGTGTTCCATAGGTAAATGTTAGAGAGAGGAAAGGGCTTCAGATACCTTGCTTC
TGGCCCAAGATTATGTCTTTTTGGTTTTTTTTTTGGTTTTTTTGGATTTTTCTTCGGAAACAAGGCAAGT
TTATGGTTATAACATTTTGGCATAAGAGAATTTTTTACTTTCGTTATTAATGGGATATCCTGTAAATTGG
TGATTAAAATCTGAAAGGGCCTTATAAACTTGGGCTTGGAAAGCAAATGGGCCGAAGAAGTAATCCCTGT
AATATGATTTTGAAAGCGGAGGAGGGAGACTTAAAGACTTTGATTGATTGATTTATAAAAGGAACCCTAA
GTTTCCGAACTTTGTCCGTCGCCGTCTGAAAACTCTGTAGCTCTCTCACTTCAGCTTTCCAATTAAAGGG
AACAAAGCTTTGATTTTTGCCGCAGTCAGAAGCATTACTTTGCAAGAACAAGTGTGTAAACAAAGACTAT
GAGACCGAATTCTCGCCCTATAGTGAGTCGTATTACCTGGCCGTCGTTTTACAACGTCGTGACTGGGAAA
ACCCTGGCGTTACCCAACTTAATCGCCTTGCAGCACATCCCCCTTTCGCCAGCTGGCGTAATAGCGAAGA
GGCCCGCACCGATCGCCCTTCCCAACAGTTGCGCAGCCTGAATGGCGAATGGCGCCTGATGCGGTATTTT
CTCCTTACGCATCTGTGCGGTATTTCACACCGCATATGGTGCACTCTCAGTACAATCTGCTCTGATGCCG
CATAGTTAAGCCAGCCCCGACACCCGCCAACACCCGCTGACGCGCCCTGACGGGCTTGTCTGCTCCCGGC
ATCCGCTTACAGA
